LOCUS       Exported 5458 bp ds-DNA circular SYN 12-MAY-2021
DEFINITION  AAV backbone, mEGFP-CREB donor for G-CREB with S133A mutation.
ACCESSION   .
VERSION     .
KEYWORDS    AAV-SYN_mEGFP-CREB (S133A)
SOURCE      synthetic DNA construct
  ORGANISM  synthetic DNA construct
REFERENCE   1 (bases 1 to 5458)
  AUTHORS   Laviv T, Scholl B, Parra-Bueno P, Foote B, Zhang C, Yan L, Hayano Y,
            Chu J, Yasuda R
  TITLE     In Vivo Imaging of the Coupling between Neuronal and CREB Activity
            in the Mouse Brain.
  JOURNAL   Neuron. 2019 Dec 17. pii: S0896-6273(19)31037-2. doi:
            10.1016/j.neuron.2019.11.028.
  PUBMED    31883788
REFERENCE   2 (bases 1 to 5458)
  AUTHORS   .
  TITLE     Direct Submission
  JOURNAL   Exported May 12, 2021 from SnapGene Server 1.1.58
            http://www.snapgene.com
FEATURES             Location/Qualifiers
     source          1..5458
                     /organism="synthetic DNA construct"
                     /mol_type="other DNA"
     repeat_region   1..130
                     /label=AAV2 ITR (alternate)
                     /note="Functional equivalent of wild-type AAV2 ITR"
     promoter        210..657
                     /label=hSyn promoter
                     /note="human synapsin I promoter; confers neuron-specific
                     expression (Kugler et al., 2003)"
     regulatory      682..691
                     /regulatory_class="other"
                     /note="vertebrate consensus sequence for strong initiation
                     of translation (Kozak, 1987)"
     CDS             688..1404
                     /codon_start=1
                     /product="enhanced GFP with monomerizing A206K mutation
                     (Zacharias et al., 2002)"
                     /label=mEGFP
                     /note="mammalian codon-optimized"
                     /translation="MVSKGEELFTGVVPILVELDGDVNGHKFSVSGEGEGDATYGKLTL
                     KFICTTGKLPVPWPTLVTTLTYGVQCFSRYPDHMKQHDFFKSAMPEGYVQERTIFFKDD
                     GNYKTRAEVKFEGDTLVNRIELKGIDFKEDGNILGHKLEYNYNSHNVYIMADKQKNGIK
                     VNFKIRHNIEDGSVQLADHYQQNTPIGDGPVLLPDNHYLSTQSKLSKDPNEKRDHMVLL
                     EFVTAAGITLGMDELYK"
     primer_bind     complement(733..754)
                     /label=EGFP-N
                     /note="EGFP, reverse primer"
     primer_bind     complement(994..1013)
                     /label=EXFP-R
                     /note="For distinguishing EGFP variants, reverse primer"
     primer_bind     1341..1362
                     /label=EGFP-C
                     /note="EGFP, forward primer"
     repeat_region   2721..2861
                     /label=AAV2 ITR
                     /note="inverted terminal repeat of adeno-associated virus
                     serotype 2"
     repeat_region   2721..2850
                     /label=AAV2 ITR
     rep_origin      2936..3391
                     /direction=RIGHT
                     /label=f1 ori
                     /note="f1 bacteriophage origin of replication; arrow
                     indicates direction of (+) strand synthesis"
     primer_bind     complement(3023..3042)
                     /label=F1ori-R
                     /note="F1 origin, reverse primer"
     primer_bind     3233..3254
                     /label=F1ori-F
                     /note="F1 origin, forward primer"
     primer_bind     complement(3408..3427)
                     /label=pRS-marker
                     /note="pRS vectors, use to sequence yeast selectable
                     marker"
     primer_bind     3527..3549
                     /label=pGEX 3'
                     /note="pGEX vectors, reverse primer"
     primer_bind     complement(3587..3605)
                     /label=pBRforEco
                     /note="pBR322 vectors, upsteam of EcoRI site, forward
                     primer"
     promoter        3673..3777
                     /gene="bla"
                     /label=AmpR promoter
     CDS             3778..4638
                     /codon_start=1
                     /gene="bla"
                     /product="beta-lactamase"
                     /label=AmpR
                     /note="confers resistance to ampicillin, carbenicillin, and
                     related antibiotics"
                     /translation="MSIQHFRVALIPFFAAFCLPVFAHPETLVKVKDAEDQLGARVGYI
                     ELDLNSGKILESFRPEERFPMMSTFKVLLCGAVLSRIDAGQEQLGRRIHYSQNDLVEYS
                     PVTEKHLTDGMTVRELCSAAITMSDNTAANLLLTTIGGPKELTAFLHNMGDHVTRLDRW
                     EPELNEAIPNDERDTTMPVAMATTLRKLLTGELLTLASRQQLIDWMEADKVAGPLLRSA
                     LPAGWFIADKSGAGERGSRGIIAALGPDGKPSRIVVIYTTGSQATMDERNRQIAEIGAS
                     LIKHW"
     primer_bind     complement(3996..4015)
                     /label=Amp-R
                     /note="Ampicillin resistance gene, reverse primer"
     rep_origin      4809..5397
                     /direction=RIGHT
                     /label=ori
                     /note="high-copy-number ColE1/pMB1/pBR322/pUC origin of
                     replication"
     primer_bind     5298..5317
                     /label=pBR322ori-F
                     /note="pBR322 origin, forward primer"
ORIGIN
        1 cctgcaggca gctgcgcgct cgctcgctca ctgaggccgc ccgggcgtcg ggcgaccttt
       61 ggtcgcccgg cctcagtgag cgagcgagcg cgcagagagg gagtggccaa ctccatcact
      121 aggggttcct gcggccgcac gcgtattacc gccatgcatt agttattaat agtaatcaat
      181 tacggggtct gcagagggcc ctgcgtatga gtgcaagtgg gttttaggac caggatgagg
      241 cggggtgggg gtgcctacct gacgaccgac cccgacccac tggacaagca cccaaccccc
      301 attccccaaa ttgcgcatcc cctatcagag agggggaggg gaaacaggat gcggcgaggc
      361 gcgtgcgcac tgccagcttc agcaccgcgg acagtgcctt cgcccccgcc tggcggcgcg
      421 agccacagcc gcctcagcac tgaaggcgcg ctgacgtcac tcgccggtcc cccgcaaact
      481 ccccttcccg gccaccttgg tcgcgtccgc gccgccgccg gcccagccgg accgcaccac
      541 gcgaggcgcg agataggggg gcgcggacgc gaccatctgc gctgcggcgc cggcgactca
      601 gcgctgcctc agtctgcggt gggcagcgga ggagtcgtgt cgtgcctgag agcgcagtcg
      661 aattggctag cgctaccggt cgccaccatg gtgagcaagg gcgaggagct gttcaccggg
      721 gtggtgccca tcctggtcga gctggacggc gacgtaaacg gccacaagtt cagcgtgtcc
      781 ggcgagggcg agggcgatgc cacctacggc aagctgaccc tgaagttcat ctgcaccacc
      841 ggcaagctgc ccgtgccctg gcccaccctc gtgaccaccc tgacctacgg cgtgcagtgc
      901 ttcagccgct accccgacca catgaagcag cacgacttct tcaagtccgc catgcccgaa
      961 ggctacgtcc aggagcgcac catcttcttc aaggacgacg gcaactacaa gacccgcgcc
     1021 gaggtgaagt tcgagggcga caccctggtg aaccgcatcg agctgaaggg catcgacttc
     1081 aaggaggacg gcaacatcct ggggcacaag ctggagtaca actacaacag ccacaacgtc
     1141 tatatcatgg ccgacaagca gaagaacggc atcaaggtga acttcaagat ccgccacaac
     1201 atcgaggacg gcagcgtgca gctcgccgac cactaccagc agaacacccc catcggcgac
     1261 ggccccgtgc tgctgcccga caaccactac ctgagcaccc agtccaagct gagcaaagac
     1321 cccaacgaga agcgcgatca catggtcctg ctggagttcg tgaccgccgc cgggatcact
     1381 ctcggcatgg acgagctgta caagcctacc cctaccccta ccatgaccat ggactctgga
     1441 gcagacaacc agcagagtgg agatgctgct gtaacagaag ctgaaagtca acaaatgaca
     1501 gttcaagccc agccacagat tgccacatta gcccaggtat ccatgccagc agctcatgcg
     1561 acgtcatctg ctcccactgt aaccttagtg cagctgccca atgggcagac agtccaggtc
     1621 catggggtca tccaggcggc ccagccatca gttattcagt ctccacaagt ccaaacagtt
     1681 cagtcttcct gtaaggactt aaaaagactt ttctccggaa ctcagatttc aactattgca
     1741 gaaagtgaag attcacagga gtctgtggat agtgtaactg attcccaaaa acgaagggaa
     1801 atcctttcaa ggaggcctgc ctacaggaaa attttgaatg acttatcttc tgatgcacca
     1861 ggggtgccaa ggattgaaga agaaaaatca gaagaagaga cttcagcccc tgccatcacc
     1921 actgtaacag tgccaacccc gatttaccaa actagcagtg ggcagtatat tgccattacc
     1981 cagggaggag caatacagct ggctaacaat ggtaccgatg gggtacaggg cctgcagaca
     2041 ttaaccatga ccaatgcagc tgccactcag ccgggtacta ccattctaca atatgcacag
     2101 accactgatg gacagcagat tctagtgccc agcaaccaag ttgttgttca agctgcctct
     2161 ggtgatgtac aaacatacca gattcgcaca gcacccacta gcaccattgc ccctggagtt
     2221 gttatggcgt cctccccagc acttcctaca cagcctgctg aagaagcagc acgaaagaga
     2281 gaggttcgtc taatgaagaa cagggaagca gcaagagaat gtcgtagaaa gaagaaagaa
     2341 tatgtgaaat gtttagagaa cagagtggca gtgcttgaaa accaaaacaa aacattgatt
     2401 gaggagctaa aagcacttaa ggacctttac tgccacaagt cagattaaaa gcttgtggca
     2461 tccctgtgac ccctccccag tgcctctcct ggccctggaa gttgccactc cagtgcccac
     2521 cagccttgtc ctaataaaat taagttgcat cattttgtct gactaggtgt ccttctataa
     2581 tattatgggg tggagggggg tggtatggag caaggggcaa gttgggaaga cccaaattgc
     2641 tgggattaca ggcgtgaacc actgctccct tccctgtcct tctgattttg taggtaacca
     2701 cgtgtggacc gagcggccgc aggaacccct agtgatggag ttggccactc cctctctgcg
     2761 cgctcgctcg ctcactgagg ccgggcgacc aaaggtcgcc cgacgcccgg gctttgcccg
     2821 ggcggcctca gtgagcgagc gagcgcgcag ctgcctgcag gggcgcctga tgcggtattt
     2881 tctccttacg catctgtgcg gtatttcaca ccgcatannn nnnnnnnnnn nnnnnnnnnn
     2941 nnnnnnnnnn nnnnnnnnnn nnnnnnnnnn nnnnnnnnnn nnnnnnnnnn nnnnnnnnnn
     3001 nnnnnnnnnn nntnnnnnnn nnnnnnnnnn nnnnnnnnnn nnnnnnnnnn nnnnnnnnnc
     3061 nnnnnnnnnn nnnnnnnnnn nnnnnnnnnn nnnnnnnnnn nnnnnnnnnn nnnnnnnnnn
     3121 nnnnnnnnnn nnnnnnnnnn nnnnnnnnnn nnnnnnnnnn nnnnnnnnnn nnnnnnnnnn
     3181 nnnnnnnnnn nnnnnnnnnn ncctttgacg ttggagtcca cgttctttaa tagtggactc
     3241 ttgttccaaa ctggaacaac actcaactct atctcgggct attcttttga tttataaggg
     3301 attttgccga tttcggtcta ttggttaaaa aatgagctga tttaacaaaa atttaacgcg
     3361 aattttaaca aaatattaac gtttacaatt ttatggtgca ctctcagtac aatctgctct
     3421 gatgccgcat agttaagcca gccccgacac ccgccaacac ccgctgacgc gccctgacgg
     3481 gcttgtctgc tcccggcatc cgcttacaga caagctgtga ccgtctccgg gagctgcatg
     3541 tgtcagaggt tttcaccgtc atcaccgaaa cgcgcgagac gaaagggcct cgtgatacgc
     3601 ctatttttat aggttaatgt catgataata atggtttctt agacgtcagg tggcactttt
     3661 cggggaaatg tgcgcggaac ccctatttgt ttatttttct aaatacattc aaatatgtat
     3721 ccgctcatga gacaataacc ctgataaatg cttcaataat attgaaaaag gaagagtatg
     3781 agtattcaac atttccgtgt cgcccttatt cccttttttg cggcattttg ccttcctgtt
     3841 tttgctcacc cagaaacgct ggtgaaagta aaagatgctg aagatcagtt gggtgcacga
     3901 gtgggttaca tcgaactgga tctcaacagc ggtaagatcc ttgagagttt tcgccccgaa
     3961 gaacgttttc caatgatgag cacttttaaa gttctgctat gtggcgcggt attatcccgt
     4021 attgacgccg ggcaagagca actcggtcgc cgcatacact attctcagaa tgacttggtt
     4081 gagtactcac cagtcacaga aaagcatctt acggatggca tgacagtaag agaattatgc
     4141 agtgctgcca taaccatgag tgataacact gcggccaact tacttctgac aacgatcgga
     4201 ggaccgaagg agctaaccgc ttttttgcac aacatggggg atcatgtaac tcgccttgat
     4261 cgttgggaac cggagctgaa tgaagccata ccaaacgacg agcgtgacac cacgatgcct
     4321 gtagcaatgg caacaacgtt gcgcaaacta ttaactggcg aactacttac tctagcttcc
     4381 cggcaacaat taatagactg gatggaggcg gataaagttg caggaccact tctgcgctcg
     4441 gcccttccgg ctggctggtt tattgctgat aaatctggag ccggtgagcg tgggtctcgc
     4501 ggtatcattg cagcactggg gccagatggt aagccctccc gtatcgtagt tatctacacg
     4561 acggggagtc aggcaactat ggatgaacga aatagacaga tcgctgagat aggtgcctca
     4621 ctgattaagc attggtaact gtcagaccaa gtttactcat atatacttta gattgattta
     4681 aaacttcatt tttaatttaa aaggatctag gtgaagatcc tttttgataa tctcatgacc
     4741 aaaatccctt aacgtgagtt ttcgttccac tgagcgtcag accccgtaga aaagatcaaa
     4801 ggatcttctt gagatccttt ttttctgcgc gtaatctgct gcttgcaaac aaaaaaacca
     4861 ccgctaccag cggtggtttg tttgccggat caagagctac caactctttt tccgaaggta
     4921 actggcttca gcagagcgca gataccaaat actgttcttc tagtgtagcc gtagttaggc
     4981 caccacttca agaactctgt agcaccgcct acatacctcg ctctgctaat cctgttacca
     5041 gtggctgctg ccagtggcga taagtcgtgt cttaccgggt tggactcaag acgatagtta
     5101 ccggataagg cgcagcggtc gggctgaacg gggggttcgt gcacacagcc cagcttggag
     5161 cgaacgacct acaccgaact gagataccta cagcgtgagc tatgagaaag cgccacgctt
     5221 cccgaaggga gaaaggcgga caggtatccg gtaagcggca gggtcggaac aggagagcgc
     5281 acgagggagc ttccaggggg aaacgcctgg tatctttata gtcctgtcgg gtttcgccac
     5341 ctctgacttg agcgtcgatt tttgtgatgc tcgtcagggg ggcggagcct atggaaaaac
     5401 gccagcaacg cggccttttt acggttcctg gccttttgct ggccttttgc tcacatgt
//
