[The description below was written by a language model from this plasmid's Addgene catalogue record and the feature table of its GenBank file.]
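Description:
AAV-SYN_mEGFP-CREB (S133A) is an adeno-associated virus transfer plasmid of about 5.5 kb for neuron-specific expression in mammalian cells. It is built on an AAV_pSyn backbone. The expression cassette lies between two AAV2 inverted terminal repeats, which are the cis elements needed to replicate the cassette and package it into recombinant AAV particles when rep, cap and helper functions are supplied in trans. The bacterial portion carries a high-copy ColE1/pUC-type origin, an f1 phage origin, and a beta-lactamase gene with its own promoter for ampicillin selection. The record lists a recombination-deficient strain for growth, a common choice for keeping the repeat-rich ITRs intact.

The human synapsin I promoter drives the payload and restricts expression to neurons. It is followed by a Kozak consensus and a mammalian codon-optimized mEGFP, which is EGFP carrying the monomerizing A206K substitution. According to the catalogue fields, mEGFP is fused to the N terminus of rat CREB1 in which serine 133 is changed to alanine. The feature table does not annotate the CREB coding region or anything else between the end of mEGFP and the downstream ITR, so the record does not state which polyadenylation signal or other 3′ elements are present.

The stated purpose is to serve as the mEGFP-CREB donor component of the G-CREB sensor, in its S133A form. Serine 133 is the well-known phosphorylation site that governs CREB activation, so an alanine substitution would be expected to give a non-phosphorylatable version. Such a version would suit use as a control in the associated in vivo imaging of CREB activity in mouse brain neurons, although the record does not spell out this role.
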