Addgene plasmid #137010: AAV-SYN_mEGFP-CREB (S133A)
Purpose: AAV backbone, mEGFP-CREB donor for G-CREB with S133A mutation
Depositing lab: Ryohei Yasuda. Depositing organization: Max Planck Florida Institute. Publication: In Vivo Imaging of the Coupling between Neuronal and CREB Activity in the Mouse Brain. Laviv T, Scholl B, Parra-Bueno P, Foote B, Zhang C, Yan L, Hayano Y, Chu J, Yasuda R. Neuron. 2019 Dec 17. pii: S0896-6273(19)31037-2. doi: 10.1016/j.neuron.2019.11.028. PubMed 31883788.
Backbone
  Vector backbone: AAV_pSyn
  Backbone size w/o insert (bp): 4100
  Total vector size (bp): 5500
  Vector type: Mammalian Expression, AAV
Growth in bacteria
  Bacterial resistance: Ampicillin, 100 μg/mL
  Growth temperature: 37°C
  Growth strain: NEB Stable
  Copy number: High Copy
Gene/Insert
  Gene/Insert name: CREB1
  Species: R. norvegicus (rat)
  Mutation: Changes Serine 133 into Alanine
  Entrez Gene: Creb1 (a.k.a. Creb)
  Promoter: hSynapsin
  Tag / fusion protein: mEGFP (N terminal on backbone)
  Cloning method: Gibson Cloning
  Sequencing primers: 5′ GFP-For
Resource information
  A portion of this plasmid was derived from a plasmid made by: CREB was a gift from Marc Montminy, Addgene #22394
Terms and licenses: Academic/Nonprofit Terms; Industry Terms: Not Available to Industry
How to cite: AAV-SYN_mEGFP-CREB (S133A) was a gift from Ryohei Yasuda (Addgene plasmid # 137010 ; http://n2t.net/addgene:137010 ; RRID:Addgene_137010)
